>Addgene plasmid #172931 | pcDNA3.1_ionRD | addgene full sequence | sequence record 340005 | Addgene NGS Result
GACGGATCGGGAGATCTCCCGATCCCCTATGGTGCACTCTCAGTACAATCTGCTCTGATGCCGCATAGTT
AAGCCAGTATCTGCTCCCTGCTTGTGTGTTGGAGGTCGCTGAGTAGTGCGCGAGCAAAATTTAAGCTACA
ACAAGGCAAGGCTTGACCGACAATTGCATGAAGAATCTGCTTAGGGTTAGGCGTTTTGCGCTGCTTCGCG
ATGTACGGGCCAGATATACGCGTTGACATTGATTATTGACTAGTTATTAATAGTAATCAATTACGGGGTC
ATTAGTTCATAGCCCATATATGGAGTTCCGCGTTACATAACTTACGGTAAATGGCCCGCCTGGCTGACCG
CCCAACGACCCCCGCCCATTGACGTCAATAATGACGTATGTTCCCATAGTAACGCCAATAGGGACTTTCC
ATTGACGTCAATGGGTGGAGTATTTACGGTAAACTGCCCACTTGGCAGTACATCAAGTGTATCATATGCC
AAGTACGCCCCCTATTGACGTCAATGACGGTAAATGGCCCGCCTGGCATTATGCCCAGTACATGACCTTA
TGGGACTTTCCTACTTGGCAGTACATCTACGTATTAGTCATCGCTATTACCATGGTGATGCGGTTTTGGC
AGTACATCAATGGGCGTGGATAGCGGTTTGACTCACGGGGATTTCCAAGTCTCCACCCCATTGACGTCAA
TGGGAGTTTGTTTTGGCACCAAAATCAACGGGACTTTCCAAAATGTCGTAACAACTCCGCCCCATTGACG
CAAATGGGCGGTAGGCGTGTACGGTGGGAGGTCTATATAAGCAGAGCTCTCTGGCTAACTAGAGAACCCA
CTGCTTACTGGCTTATCGAAATTAATACGACTCACTATAGGGAGACCCAAGCTGGCTAGCATGGTGTCCA
AGGGCGAGGAACTGTTCACCGGTGTCGTGCCCATCCTGGTGGAACTGGACGGCGACGTGAACGGCCACAA
GTTCTCCGTGTCTGGCGAGGGCGAAGGCGACGCCACATACGGCAAGCTGACCCTGAAGTTCATCTGCACC
ACCGGAAAGCTGCCCGTGCCCTGGCCTACCCTCGTGACAACACTGTCTTGGGGCGTGCAGTGCTTCGCCA
GATACCCCGACCATATGAAGCAGCACGACTTCTTCAAGAGCGCCATGCCCGAGGGCTACGTGCAGGAACG
GACCATCTTCTTTAAGGACGACGGCAACTACAAGACCAGGGCCGAAGTGAAGTTCGAGGGCGACACCCTC
GTGAACCGGATCGAGCTGAAGGGCATCGACTTCAAAGAGGACGGCAACATCCTGGGCCACAAGCTGGAGT
ACAACGCCATCCACGGCAACGTGTACATCACCGCCGACAAGCAGAAGAACGGCATCAAGGCCAACTTCGG
CCTGAACTGCAACATCGAGGACGGCTCCGTGCAGCTGGCCGACCACTACCAGCAGAACACCCCCATCGGA
GATGGCCCCGTGCTGCTGCCCGACAACCACTACCTGAGCACCCAGAGCAAGCTGAGCAAGGACCCCAACG
AGAAGCGGGACCACATGGTGCTGCTGGAATTCGTGACCGCCGCTGGCATCACCCTGGGCATGGACGAGCT
GTATAAGGCCGCTGCCGCCGCTAGAGCCGCTGCTGCAAGAGCTGCTGCAGCTAGAGCAGCAGCAGCCAGG
GCCGCAGCTGCTAGGGCTGCCGCTGCCAGAGCTGGAAGCGGAGGATCTGGCGGCTCTGGCGGAAGTGGCG
GATCAGGGGGATCAGGCGCTGATGCCGCTGCAGCTGATGCTGCAGCCGCAGATGCAGCCGCCGCTGACGC
AGCAGCTGCCGATGCTGCCGCAGCCGACGCTGCCGCTGCTGCTTCCATGGTGTCTAAAGGGGAAGAACTG
TTTACAGGCGTGGTGCCTATTCTGGTGGAACTGGATGGGGATGTGAATGGGCACAAATTCAGCGTGTCCG
GGGAGGGGGAAGGGGATGCTACCTACGGAAAACTGACACTGAAGTTTATCTGTACAACAGGCAAACTGCC
TGTGCCTTGGCCCACACTCGTGACCACCTTTGGCTACGGCCTGATGTGTTTCGCCCGCTACCCTGATCAT
ATGAAGCAGCATGATTTTTTCAAATCCGCTATGCCTGAGGGATATGTGCAGGAAAGAACAATTTTCTTCA
AGGATGATGGGAATTACAAAACACGCGCTGAAGTGAAATTTGAGGGGGATACTCTCGTGAATCGCATTGA
ACTGAAAGGGATTGATTTCAAAGAGGATGGGAATATTCTGGGGCACAAACTGGAGTATAACTACAACAGC
CACAATGTGTATATCATGGCTGATAAGCAGAAAAATGGGATCAAAGTGAACTTCAAGATCCGGCACAATA
TCGAGGATGGAAGTGTGCAGCTGGCTGATCATTATCAGCAGAATACTCCTATCGGCGACGGACCTGTGCT
GCTGCCTGATAATCACTATCTGTCCTACCAGAGCGCCCTGTCCAAGGATCCTAATGAGAAACGCGATCAT
ATGGTGCTGCTGGAATTTGTGACAGCTGCCGGAATTACACTGGGGATGGATGAACTGTACAAGTAATCTA
GAGGGCCCGTTTAAACCCGCTGATCAGCCTCGACTGTGCCTTCTAGTTGCCAGCCATCTGTTGTTTGCCC
CTCCCCCGTGCCTTCCTTGACCCTGGAAGGTGCCACTCCCACTGTCCTTTCCTAATAAAATGAGGAAATT
GCATCGCATTGTCTGAGTAGGTGTCATTCTATTCTGGGGGGTGGGGTGGGGCAGGACAGCAAGGGGGAGG
ATTGGGAAGACAATAGCAGGCATGCTGGGGATGCGGTGGGCTCTATGGCTTCTGAGGCGGAAAGAACCAG
CTGGGGCTCTAGGGGGTATCCCC
[124 nt withheld, positions 2894-3017]
C
[91 nt withheld, positions 3019-3109]
A
[49 nt withheld, positions 3111-3159]
CCTTTGACGTTGGAGTCCACGTTCTTT
[37 nt withheld, positions 3187-3223]
ACCCTATCTCGGTCTATTCTTTTGATTTATAAGGGATTTTGCCGATTTCGGCCTATTGGTTAAAAAATGA
GCTGATTTAACAAAAATTTAACGCGAATTAATTCTGTGGAATGTGTGTCAGTTAGGGTGTGGAAAGTCCC
CAGGCTCCCCAGCAGGCAGAAGTATGCAAAGCATGCATCTCAATTAGTCAGCAACCAGGTGTGGAAAGTC
CCCAGGCTCCCCAGCAGGCAGAAGTATGCAAAGCATGCATCTCAATTAGTCAGCAACCATAGTCCCGCCC
CTAACTCCGCCCATCCCGCCCCTAACTCCGCCCAGTTCCGCCCATTCTCCGCCCCATGGCTGACTAATTT
TTTTTATTTATGCAGAGGCCGAGGCCGCCTCTGCCTCTGAGCTATTCCAGAAGTAGTGAGGAGGCTTTTT
TGGAGGCCTAGGCTTTTGCAAAAAGCTCCCGGGAGCTTGTATATCCATTTTCGGATCTGATCAAGAGACA
GGATGAGGATCGTTTCGCATGATTGAACAAGATGGATTGCACGCAGGTTCTCCGGCCGCTTGGGTGGAGA
GGCTATTCGGCTATGACTGGGCACAACAGACAATCGGCTGCTCTGATGCCGCCGTGTTCCGGCTGTCAGC
GCAGGGGCGCCCGGTTCTTTTTGTCAAGACCGACCTGTCCGGTGCCCTGAATGAACTGCAGGACGAGGCA
GCGCGGCTATCGTGGCTGGCCACGACGGGCGTTCCTTGCGCAGCTGTGCTCGACGTTGTCACTGAAGCGG
GAAGGGACTGGCTGCTATTGGGCGAAGTGCCGGGGCAGGATCTCCTGTCATCTCACCTTGCTCCTGCCGA
GAAAGTATCCATCATGGCTGATGCAATGCGGCGGCTGCATACGCTTGATCCGGCTACCTGCCCATTCGAC
CACCAAGCGAAACATCGCATCGAGCGAGCACGTACTCGGATGGAAGCCGGTCTTGTCGATCAGGATGATC
TGGACGAAGAGCATCAGGGGCTCGCGCCAGCCGAACTGTTCGCCAGGCTCAAGGCGCGCATGCCCGACGG
CGAGGATCTCGTCGTGACCCATGGCGATGCCTGCTTGCCGAATATCATGGTGGAAAATGGCCGCTTTTCT
GGATTCATCGACTGTGGCCGGCTGGGTGTGGCGGACCGCTATCAGGACATAGCGTTGGCTACCCGTGATA
TTGCTGAAGAGCTTGGCGGCGAATGGGCTGACCGCTTCCTCGTGCTTTACGGTATCGCCGCTCCCGATTC
GCAGCGCATCGCCTTCTATCGCCTTCTTGACGAGTTCTTCTGAGCGGGACTCTGGGGTTCGAAATGACCG
ACCAAGCGACGCCCAACCTGCCATCACGAGATTTCGATTCCACCGCCGCCTTCTATGAAAGGTTGGGCTT
CGGAATCGTTTTCCGGGACGCCGGCTGGATGATCCTCCAGCGCGGGGATCTCATGCTGGAGTTCTTCGCC
CACCCCAACTTGTTTATTGCAGCTTATAATGGTTACAAATAAAGCAATAGCATCACAAATTTCACAAATA
AAGCATTTTTTTCACTGCATTCTAGTTGTGGTTTGTCCAAACTCATCAATGTATCTTATCATGTCTGTAT
ACCGTCGACCTCTAGCTAGAGCTTGGCGTAATCATGGTCATAGCTGTTTCCTGTGTGAAATTGTTATCCG
CTCACAATTCCACACAACATACGAGCCGGAAGCATAAAGTGTAAAGCCTGGGGTGCCTAATGAGTGAGCT
AACTCACATTAATTGCGTTGCGCTCACTGCCCGCTTTCCAGTCGGGAAACCTGTCGTGCCAGCTGCATTA
ATGAATCGGCCAACGCGCGGGGAGAGGCGGTTTGCGTATTGGGCGCTCTTCCGCTTCCTCGCTCACTGAC
TCGCTGCGCTCGGTCGTTCGGCTGCGGCGAGCGGTATCAGCTCACTCAAAGGCGGTAATACGGTTATCCA
CAGAATCAGGGGATAACGCAGGAAAGAACATGTGAGCAAAAGGCCAGCAAAAGGCCAGGAACCGTAAAAA
GGCCGCGTTGCTGGCGTTTTTCCATAGGCTCCGCCCCCCTGACGAGCATCACAAAAATCGACGCTCAAGT
CAGAGGTGGCGAAACCCGACAGGACTATAAAGATACCAGGCGTTTCCCCCTGGAAGCTCCCTCGTGCGCT
CTCCTGTTCCGACCCTGCCGCTTACCGGATACCTGTCCGCCTTTCTCCCTTCGGGAAGCGTGGCGCTTTC
TCATAGCTCACGCTGTAGGTATCTCAGTTCGGTGTAGGTCGTTCGCTCCAAGCTGGGCTGTGTGCACGAA
CCCCCCGTTCAGCCCGACCGCTGCGCCTTATCCGGTAACTATCGTCTTGAGTCCAACCCGGTAAGACACG
ACTTATCGCCACTGGCAGCAGCCACTGGTAACAGGATTAGCAGAGCGAGGTATGTAGGCGGTGCTACAGA
GTTCTTGAAGTGGTGGCCTAACTACGGCTACACTAGAAGAACAGTATTTGGTATCTGCGCTCTGCTGAAG
CCAGTTACCTTCGGAAAAAGAGTTGGTAGCTCTTGATCCGGCAAACAAACCACCGCTGGTAGCGGTGGTT
TTTTTGTTTGCAAGCAGCAGATTACGCGCAGAAAAAAAGGATCTCAAGAAGATCCTTTGATCTTTTCTAC
GGGGTCTGACGCTCAGTGGAACGAAAACTCACGTTAAGGGATTTTGGTCATGAGATTATCAAAAAGGATC
TTCACCTAGATCCTTTTAAATTAAAAATGAAGTTTTAAATCAATCTAAAGTATATATGAGTAAACTTGGT
CTGACAGTTACCAATGCTTAATCAGTGAGGCACCTATCTCAGCGATCTGTCTATTTCGTTCATCCATAGT
TGCCTGACTCCCCGTCGTGTAGATAACTACGATACGGGAGGGCTTACCATCTGGCCCCAGTGCTGCAATG
ATACCGCGAGACCCACGCTCACCGGCTCCAGATTTATCAGCAATAAACCAGCCAGCCGGAAGGGCCGAGC
GCAGAAGTGGTCCTGCAACTTTATCCGCCTCCATCCAGTCTATTAATTGTTGCCGGGAAGCTAGAGTAAG
TAGTTCGCCAGTTAATAGTTTGCGCAACGTTGTTGCCATTGCTACAGGCATCGTGGTGTCACGCTCGTCG
TTTGGTATGGCTTCATTCAGCTCCGGTTCCCAACGATCAAGGCGAGTTACATGATCCCCCATGTTGTGCA
AAAAAGCGGTTAGCTCCTTCGGTCCTCCGATCGTTGTCAGAAGTAAGTTGGCCGCAGTGTTATCACTCAT
GGTTATGGCAGCACTGCATAATTCTCTTACTGTCATGCCATCCGTAAGATGCTTTTCTGTGACTGGTGAG
TACTCAACCAAGTCATTCTGAGAATAGTGTATGCGGCGACCGAGTTGCTCTTGCCCGGCGTCAATACGGG
ATAATACCGCGCCACATAGCAGAACTTTAAAAGTGCTCATCATTGGAAAACGTTCTTCGGGGCGAAAACT
CTCAAGGATCTTACCGCTGTTGAGATCCAGTTCGATGTAACCCACTCGTGCACCCAACTGATCTTCAGCA
TCTTTTACTTTCACCAGCGTTTCTGGGTGAGCAAAAACAGGAAGGCAAAATGCCGCAAAAAAGGGAATAA
GGGCGACACGGAAATGTTGAATACTCATACTCTTCCTTTTTCAATATTATTGAAGCATTTATCAGGGTTA
TTGTCTCATGAGCGGATACATATTTGAATGTATTTAGAAAAATAAACAAATAGGGGTTCCGCGCACATTT
CCCCGAAAAGTGCCACCTGACGTC
Features (pLannotate 1.2.2; 21 found; start..end, strand, type, name):
     28..80      -  misc_feature   bom (fragment): basis of mobility region from pBR322
    235..614     +  enhancer       CMV enhancer: human cytomegalovirus immediate early enhancer
    615..818     +  promoter       CMV promoter: human cytomegalovirus (CMV) immediate early promoter
    814..847     +  LTR            5' LTR (truncated) (fragment): truncated 5' long terminal repeat (LTR) from HIV-1
    863..881     +  promoter       T7 promoter: promoter for bacteriophage T7 RNA polymerase
    901..1617    +  CDS            mCerulean3: mCerulean3 is a basic (constitutively fluorescent) cyan fluorescent protein published in 2011, derived from Aequorea victoria. It is reported to be a somewhat slowly-maturing monomer with very low acid sensitivity.
   1867..2583    +  CDS            Citrine: Citrine is a basic (constitutively fluorescent) yellow fluorescent protein published in 2001, derived from Aequorea victoria. It has moderate acid sensitivity.
   2624..2848    +  polyA_signal   bGH poly(A) signal: bovine growth hormone polyadenylation signal
   2852..2873    +  promoter       SV40 promoter (fragment): SV40 enhancer and early promoter
   2894..3322    +  rep_origin     f1 ori (sequence partly withheld): f1 bacteriophage origin of replication; arrow indicates direction of (+) strand synthesis
   3336..3665    +  promoter       SV40 promoter: SV40 enhancer and early promoter
   3732..4523    +  CDS            neo: KKA2_KLEPN - Also known as kan, nptII. Experimental evidence at protein level: Swiss-Prot protein existence level 1. Resistance to kanamycin, neomycin, paromomycin, ribostamycin, butirosin and gentamicin B. From Klebsiella pneumoniae.
   4547..4705    +  CDS            ble (fragment): BLE_KLEPN - Experimental evidence at protein level: Swiss-Prot protein existence level 1. Binding protein with a strong affinity to the bleomycin family of antibiotics. Binds to CL990; an antimitotic-antibiotic compound. From Klebsiella pneumoniae.
   4700..4821    +  polyA_signal   SV40 poly(A) signal: SV40 polyadenylation signal
   4894..4910    -  protein_bind   lac operator: The lac repressor binds to the lac operator to inhibit transcription in E. coli. This inhibition can be relieved by adding lactose or isopropyl-β-D-thiogalactopyranoside (IPTG). lac repressor encoded by lacI
   4918..4948    -  promoter       lac promoter: promoter for the E. coli lac operon
   4963..4984    -  protein_bind   CAP binding site: CAP binding activates transcription in the presence of cAMP. E. coli catabolite activator protein
   4997..5089    -  CDS            lacI (fragment): lac repressor; lacI; The lac repressor binds to the lac operator to inhibit transcription in E. coli. This inhibition can be relieved by adding lactose or isopropyl-β-D-thiogalactopyranoside (IPTG).
   5272..5860    -  rep_origin     ori: high-copy-number ColE1/pMB1/pBR322/pUC origin of replication
   6031..6891    -  CDS            AmpR: β-lactamase; bla; confers resistance to ampicillin, carbenicillin, and related antibiotics
   6892..6996    -  promoter       AmpR promoter: bla
