[The description below was written by a language model from this plasmid's Addgene catalogue record and pLannotate feature annotations shown in this document.]
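Description:
pcDNA3.1_ionRD is a mammalian expression plasmid built on the pcDNA3.1 backbone that encodes a genetically encoded FRET sensor for ionic strength. It is propagated in E. coli as a high-copy plasmid through a ColE1/pUC-type origin and selected with ampicillin via the β-lactamase gene and its native promoter. The backbone also carries an f1 phage origin and an SV40 early promoter driving the neomycin phosphotransferase gene with an SV40 polyadenylation signal, a cassette that can be used for G418 selection of stably transfected mammalian cells. The sequenced record is about 7.0 kb, consistent with the stated backbone plus a roughly 1.7 kb insert. A few short fragment annotations (HIV-1 LTR, ble, lacI, bom) appear to be partial matches to backbone sequence rather than functional elements.

The synthetic insert, cloned between NheI and XbaI sites, lies downstream of the human cytomegalovirus immediate early enhancer and promoter and is terminated by the bovine growth hormone polyadenylation signal; a T7 promoter sits just upstream of the coding region. The open reading frame places the cyan donor mCerulean3 at the N-terminal end and a yellow acceptor at the C-terminal end, annotated as Citrine and described by the depositor as mCitrine. They are separated by an unannotated linker of about 250 bp. According to the depositor, this linker uses arginine and aspartate as its positively and negatively charged residues, hence the "RD" name. In such a design, electrostatic attraction between the oppositely charged linker segments would be screened by surrounding ions, altering the distance between the fluorophores and thus FRET efficiency. The construct is intended for ratiometric readout of ionic strength in living mammalian cells.
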