Addgene plasmid #172931: pcDNA3.1_ionRD
Purpose: Ionic strength FRET sensor with mCerulean3 and mCitrine for mammalian cell expression.
Depositing lab: Arnold Boersma. Depositing organization: University of Groningen. Publication: Ionic Strength Sensing in Living Cells. Liu B, Poolman B, Boersma AJ. ACS Chem Biol. 2017 Oct 20;12(10):2510-2514. doi: 10.1021/acschembio.7b00348. Epub 2017 Sep 6. PubMed 28853549.
Backbone
  Vector backbone: pcDNA3.1
  Backbone size w/o insert (bp): 5338
  Vector type: Mammalian Expression
Growth in bacteria
  Bacterial resistance: Ampicillin, 100 μg/mL
  Growth temperature: 37°C
  Growth strain: DH5alpha
  Copy number: High Copy
Gene/Insert
  Gene/Insert name: IonicStrengthSensorRD
  Species: Synthetic
  Insert size (bp): 1686
  Promoter: CMV
  Cloning method: Restriction Enzyme; 5′ cloning site NheI (unknown if destroyed); 3′ cloning site XbaI (unknown if destroyed)
Terms and licenses: Academic/Nonprofit Terms; Industry Terms: Not Available to Industry
Depositor comments: Linker comprises Arginine and Aspartate as positive/negative amino acids.
How to cite: pcDNA3.1_ionRD was a gift from Arnold Boersma (Addgene plasmid # 172931 ; http://n2t.net/addgene:172931 ; RRID:Addgene_172931)
